>Addgene plasmid #208420 | pKLV2-U6gRNA5(hXIAP_1k)-PGKpuro2ABFP-W | addgene full sequence | sequence record 413529 | Addgene NGS Result
GTCAATAATGACGTATGTTCCCATAGTAACGCCAATAGGGACTTTCCATTGACGTCAATGGGTGGAGTAT
TTACGGTAAACTGCCCACTTGGCAGTACATCAAGTGTATCATATGCCAAGTACGCCCCCTATTGACGTCA
ATGACGGTAAATGGCCCGCCTGGCATTATGCCCAGTACATGACCTTATGGGACTTTCCTACTTGGCAGTA
CATCTACGTATTAGTCATCGCTATTACCATGGTGATGCGGTTTTGGCAGTACATCAATGGGCGTGGATAG
CGGTTTGACTCACGGGGATTTCCAAGTCTCCACCCCATTGACGTCAATGGGAGTTTGTTTTGGCACCAAA
ATCAACGGGACTTTCCAAAATGTCGTAACAACTCCGCCCCATTGACGCAAATGGGCGGTAGGCGTGTACG
GTGGGAGGTCTATATAAGCAGCGCGTTTTGCCTGTACTGGGTCTCTCTGGTTAGACCAGATCTGAGCCTG
GGAGCTCTCTGGCTAACTAGGGAACCCACTGCTTAAGCCTCAATAAAGCTTGCCTTGAGTGCTTCAAGTA
GTGTGTGCCCGTCTGTTGTGTGACTCTGGTAACTAGAGATCCCTCAGACCCTTTTAGTCAGTGTGGAAAA
TCTCTAGCAGTGGCGCCCGAACAGGGACTTGAAAGCGAAAGGGAAACCAGAGGAGCTCTCTCGACGCAGG
ACTCGGCTTGCTGAAGCGCGCACGGCAAGAGGCGAGGGGCGGCGACTGGTGAGTACGCCAAAAATTTTGA
CTAGCGGAGGCTAGAAGGAGAGAGATGGGTGCGAGAGCGTCAGTATTAAGCGGGGGAGAATTAGATCGCG
ATGGGAAAAAATTCGGTTAAGGCCAGGGGGAAAGAAAAAATATAAATTAAAACATATAGTATGGGCAAGC
AGGGAGCTAGAACGATTCGCAGTTAATCCTGGCCTGTTAGAAACATCAGAAGGCTGTAGACAAATACTGG
GACAGCTACAACCATCCCTTCAGACAGGATCAGAAGAACTTAGATCATTATATAATACAGTAGCAACCCT
CTATTGTGTGCATCAAAGGATAGAGATAAAAGACACCAAGGAAGCTTTAGACAAGATAGAGGAAGAGCAA
AACAAAAGTAAGACCACCGCACAGCAAGCGGCCGGCCGCGCTGATCTTCAGACCTGGAGGAGGAGATATG
AGGGACAATTGGAGAAGTGAATTATATAAATATAAAGTAGTAAAAATTGAACCATTAGGAGTAGCACCCA
CCAAGGCAAAGAGAAGAGTGGTGCAGAGAGAAAAAAGAGCAGTGGGAATAGGAGCTTTGTTCCTTGGGTT
CTTGGGAGCAGCAGGAAGCACTATGGGCGCAGCGTCAATGACGCTGACGGTACAGGCCAGACAATTATTG
TCTGGTATAGTGCAGCAGCAGAACAATTTGCTGAGGGCTATTGAGGCGCAACAGCATCTGTTGCAACTCA
CAGTCTGGGGCATCAAGCAGCTCCAGGCAAGAATCCTGGCTGTGGAAAGATACCTAAAGGATCAACAGCT
CCTGGGGATTTGGGGTTGCTCTGGAAAACTCATTTGCACCACTGCTGTGCCTTGGAATGCTAGTTGGAGT
AATAAATCTCTGGAACAGATTTGGAATCACACGACCTGGATGGAGTGGGACAGAGAAATTAACAATTACA
CAAGCTTAATACACTCCTTAATTGAAGAATCGCAAAACCAGCAAGAAAAGAATGAACAAGAATTATTGGA
ATTAGATAAATGGGCAAGTTTGTGGAATTGGTTTAACATAACAAATTGGCTGTGGTATATAAAATTATTC
ATAATGATAGTAGGAGGCTTGGTAGGTTTAAGAATAGTTTTTGCTGTACTTTCTATAGTGAATAGAGTTA
GGCAGGGATATTCACCATTATCGTTTCAGACCCACCTCCCAACCCCGAGGGGACCCGACAGGCCCGAAGG
AATAGAAGAAGAAGGTGGAGAGAGAGACAGAGACAGATCCATTCGATTAGTGAACGGATCGGCACTGCGT
GCGCCAATTCTGCAGACAAATGGCAGTATTCATCCACAATTTTAAAAGAAAAGGGGGGATTGGGGGGTAC
AGTGCAGGGGAAAGAATAGTAGACATAATAGCAACAGACATACAAACTAAAGAATTACAAAAACAAATTA
CAAAAATTCAAAATTTTCGGGTTTATTACAGGGACAGCAGAGATCCAGTTTGGTTAGTACCGGGCCCTAC
GCGTCCAAGGTCGGGCAGGAAGAGGGCCTATTTCCCATGATTCCTTCATATTTGCATATACGATACAAGG
CTGTTAGAGAGATAATTAGAATTAATTTGACTGTAAACACAAAGATATTAGTACAAAATACGTGACGTAG
AAAGTAATAATTTCTTGGGTAGTTTGCAGTTTTAAAATTATGTTTTAAAATGGACTATCATATGCTTACC
GTAACTTGAAAGTATTTCGATTTCTTGGCTTTATATATCTTGTGGAAAGGACGAAACACCGCCAGAATTT
GTAGACTGCGGTTTAAGAGCTATGCTGGAAACAGCATAGCAAGTTTAAATAAGGCTAGTCCGTTATCAAC
TTGAAAAAGTGGCACCGAGTCGGTGCTTTTTTTGGATCCAATTCTACCGGGTAGGGGAGGCGCTTTTCCC
AAGGCAGTCTGGAGCATGCGCTTTAGCAGCCCCGCTGGGCACTTGGCGCTACACAAGTGGCCTCTGGCCT
CGCACACATTCCACATCCACCGGTAGGCGCCAACCGGCTCCGTTCTTTGGTGGCCCCTTCGCGCCACCTT
CTACTCCTCCCCTAGTCAGGAAGTTCCCCCCCGCCCCGCAGCTCGCGTCGTGCAGGACGTGACAAATGGA
AGTAGCACGTCTCACTAGTCTCGTGCAGATGGACAGCACCGCTGAGCAATGGAAGCGGGTAGGCCTTTGG
GGCAGCGGCCAATAGCAGCTTTGCTCCTTCGCTTTCTGGGCTCAGAGGCTGGGAAGGGGTGGGTCCGGGG
GCGGGCTCAGGGGCGGGCTCAGGGGCGGGGCGGGCGCCCGAAGGTCCTCCGGAGGCCCGGCATTCTGCAC
GCTTCAAAAGCGCACGTCTGCCGCGCTGTTCTCCTCTTCCTCATCTCCGGGCCTTTCGACCTGCATCCAT
CTAGATCTCGAGCAGCTGAAGCTTACCATGACCGAGTACAAGCCCACGGTGCGCCTCGCCACCCGCGACG
ACGTCCCCAGGGCCGTACGCACCCTCGCCGCCGCGTTCGCCGACTACCCCGCCACGCGCCACACCGTCGA
TCCGGACCGCCACATCGAGCGGGTCACCGAGCTGCAAGAACTCTTCCTCACGCGCGTCGGGCTCGACATC
GGCAAGGTGTGGGTCGCGGACGACGGCGCCGCGGTGGCGGTCTGGACCACGCCGGAGAGCGTCGAAGCGG
GGGCGGTGTTCGCCGAGATCGGCCCGCGCATGGCCGAGTTGAGCGGTTCCCGGCTGGCCGCGCAGCAACA
GATGGAAGGCCTCCTGGCGCCGCACCGGCCCAAGGAGCCCGCGTGGTTCCTGGCCACCGTCGGCGTCTCG
CCCGACCACCAGGGCAAGGGTCTGGGCAGCGCCGTCGTGCTCCCCGGAGTGGAGGCGGCCGAGCGCGCCG
GGGTGCCCGCCTTCCTGGAGACCTCCGCGCCCCGCAACCTCCCCTTCTACGAGCGGCTCGGCTTCACCGT
CACCGCCGACGTCGAGGTGCCCGAAGGACCGCGCACCTGGTGCATGACCCGCAAGCCCGGTGCCGGCGGC
GGGTCCGGAGGAGAGGGCAGAGGAAGTCTCCTAACATGCGGTGACGTGGAGGAGAATCCTGGCCCAATGA
GCGAGCTGATTAAGGAGAACATGCACATGAAGCTGTACATGGAGGGCACCGTGGACAACCATCACTTCAA
GTGCACATCCGAGGGCGAAGGCAAGCCCTACGAGGGCACCCAGACCATGAGAATCAAGGTGGTCGAGGGC
GGCCCTCTCCCCTTCGCCTTCGACATCCTGGCTACTAGCTTCCTCTACGGCAGCAAGACCTTCATCAACC
ACACCCAGGGCATCCCCGACTTCTTCAAGCAGTCCTTCCCTGAGGGCTTCACATGGGAGAGAGTCACCAC
ATACGAGGACGGGGGCGTGCTGACCGCTACCCAGGACACCAGCCTCCAGGACGGCTGCCTCATCTACAAC
GTCAAGATCAGAGGGGTGAACTTCACATCCAACGGCCCTGTGATGCAGAAGAAAACACTCGGCTGGGAGG
CCTTCACCGAGACGCTGTACCCCGCTGACGGCGGCCTGGAAGGCAGAAACGACATGGCCCTGAAGCTCGT
GGGCGGGAGCCATCTGATCGCAAACATCAAGACCACATATAGATCCAAGAAACCCGCTAAGAACCTCAAG
ATGCCTGGCGTCTACTATGTGGACTACAGACTGGAAAGAATCAAGGAGGCCAACAACGAGACCTACGTCG
AGCAGCACGAGGTGGCAGTGGCCAGATACTGCGACCTCCCTAGCAAACTGGGGCACAAGCTTAATTGAGC
GGCCGCTCAACCTCTGGATTACAAAATTTGTGAAAGATTGACTGGTATTCTTAACTATGTTGCTCCTTTT
ACGCTATGTGGATACGCTGCTTTAATGCCTTTGTATCATGCTATTGCTTCCCGTATGGCTTTCATTTTCT
CCTCCTTGTATAAATCCTGGTTGCTGTCTCTTTATGAGGAGTTGTGGCCCGTTGTCAGGCAACGTGGCGT
GGTGTGCACTGTGTTTGCTGACGCAACCCCCACTGGTTGGGGCATTGCCACCACCTGTCAGCTCCTTTCC
GGGACTTTCGCTTTCCCCCTCCCTATTGCCACGGCGGAACTCATCGCCGCCTGCCTTGCCCGCTGCTGGA
CAGGGGCTCGGCTGTTGGGCACTGACAATTCCGTGGTGTTGTCGGGGAAATCATCGTCCTTTCCTTGGCT
GCTCGCCTGTGTTGCCACCTGGATTCTGCGCGGGACGTCCTTCTGCTACGTCCCTTCGGCCCTCAATCCA
GCGGACCTTCCTTCCCGCGGCCTGCTGCCGGCTCTGCGGCCTCTTCCGCGTCTACGCCTTCGCCCTCAGA
CGAGTCGGATCTCCCTTTGGGCCGCCTCCCCGCAGGTACCTTTAAGACCAATGACTTACAAGGCAGCTGT
AGATCTTAGCCACTTTTTAAAAGAAAAGGGGGGACTGGAAGGGCTAATTCACTCCCAAAGAAGTCAAGAT
CTGCTTTTTGCCTGTACTGGGTCTCTCTGGTTAGACCAGAGTCTCTCTGGTTAGACCAGATCTGAGCCTG
GGAGCTCTCTGGCTAACTAGGGAACCCACTGCTTAAGCCTCAATAAAGCTTGCCTTGAGTGCTTCAAGTA
GTGTGTGCCCGTCTGTTGTGTGACTCTGGTAACTAGAGATCCCTCAGACCCTTTTAGTCAGTGTGGAAAA
TCTCTAGCAGTTTAAACCCGCTGATCAGCCTCGACTGTGCCTTCTAGTTGCCAGCCATCTGTTGTTTGCC
CCTCCCCCGTGCCTTCCTTGACCCTGGAAGGTGCCACTCCCACTGTCCTTTCCTAATAAAATGAGGAAAT
TGCATCGCATTGTCTGAGTAGGTGTCATTCTATTCTGGGGGGTGGGGTGGGGCAGGACAGCAAGGGGGAG
GATTGGGAAGTCAATAGCAGGCATGCTGGGGATGCGGTGGGCTCTATGGGCGGCCGTTAATTAAGCTTTT
GTTCCCTTTAGTGAGGGTTAATTGCGCGCTTGGCGTAATCATGGTCATAGCTGTTTCCTGTGTGAAATTG
TTATCCGCTCACAATTCCACACAACATACGAGCCGGGAGCATAAAGTGTAAAGCCTGGGGTGCCTAATGA
GTGAGCTAACTCACATTAATTGCGTTGCGCTCACTGCCCGCTTTCCAGTCGGGAAACCTGTCGTGCCAGC
TGCATTAATGAATCGGCCAACGCGCGGGGAGAGGCGGTTTGCGTATTGGGCGCTCTTCCGCTTCCTCGCT
CACTGACTCGCTGCGCTCGGTCGTTCGGCTGCGGCGAGCGGTATCAGCTCACTCAAAGGCGGTAATACGG
TTATCCACAGAATCAGGGGATAACGCAGGAAAGAACATGTGAGCAAAAGGCCAGCAAAAGGCCAGGAACC
GTAAAAAGGCCGCGTTGCTGGCGTTTTTCCATAGGCTCCGCCCCCCTGACGAGCATCACAAAAATCGACG
CTCAAGTCAGAGGTGGCGAAACCCGACAGGACTATAAAGATACCAGGCGTTTCCCCCTGGAAGCTCCCTC
GTGCGCTCTCCTGTTCCGACCCTGCCGCTTACCGGATACCTGTCCGCCTTTCTCCCTTCGGGAAGCGTGG
CGCTTTCTCATAGCTCACGCTGTAGGTATCTCAGTTCGGTGTAGGTCGTTCGCTCCAAGCTGGGCTGTGT
GCACGAACCCCCCGTTCAGCCCGACCGCTGCGCCTTATCCGGTAACTATCGTCTTGAGTCCAACCCGGTA
AGACACGACTTATCGCCACTGGCAGCAGCCACTGGTAACAGGATTAGCAGAGCGAGGTATGTAGGCGGTG
CTACAGAGTTCTTGAAGTGGTGGCCTAACTACGGCTACACTAGAAGAACAGTATTTGGTATCTGCGCTCT
GCTGAAGCCAGTTACCTTCGGAAAAAGAGTTGGTAGCTCTTGATCCGGCAAACAAACCACCGCTGGTAGC
GGTGGTTTTTTTGTTTGCAAGCAGCAGATTACGCGCAGAAAAAAAGGATCTCAAGAAGATCCTTTGATCT
TTTCTACGGGGTCTGACGCTCAGTGGAACGAAAACTCACGTTAAGGGATTTTGGTCATGAGATTATCAAA
AAGGATCTTCACCTAGATCCTTTTAAATTAAAAATGAAGTTTTAAATCAATCTAAAGTATATATGAGTAA
ACTTGGTCTGACAGTTACCAATGCTTAATCAGTGAGGCACCTATCTCAGCGATCTGTCTATTTCGTTCAT
CCATAGTTGCCTGACTCCCCGTCGTGTAGATAACTACGATACGGGAGGGCTTACCATCTGGCCCCAGTGC
TGCAATGATACCGCGAGACCCACGCTCACCGGCTCCAGATTTATCAGCAATAAACCAGCCAGCCGGAAGG
GCCGAGCGCAGAAGTGGTCCTGCAACTTTATCCGCCTCCATCCAGTCTATTAATTGTTGCCGGGAAGCTA
GAGTAAGTAGTTCGCCAGTTAATAGTTTGCGCAACGTTGTTGCCATTGCTACAGGCATCGTGGTGTCACG
CTCGTCGTTTGGTATGGCTTCATTCAGCTCCGGTTCCCAACGATCAAGGCGAGTTACATGATCCCCCATG
TTGTGCAAAAAAGCGGTTAGCTCCTTCGGTCCTCCGATCGTTGTCAGAAGTAAGTTGGCCGCAGTGTTAT
CACTCATGGTTATGGCAGCACTGCATAATTCTCTTACTGTCATGCCATCCGTAAGATGCTTTTCTGTGAC
TGGTGAGTACTCAACCAAGTCATTCTGAGAATAGTGTATGCGGCGACCGAGTTGCTCTTGCCCGGCGTCA
ATACGGGATAATACCGCGCCACATAGCAGAACTTTAAAAGTGCTCATCATTGGAAAACGTTCTTCGGGGC
GAAAACTCTCAAGGATCTTACCGCTGTTGAGATCCAGTTCGATGTAACCCACTCGTGCACCCAACTGATC
TTCAGCATCTTTTACTTTCACCAGCGTTTCTGGGTGAGCAAAAACAGGAAGGCAAAATGCCGCAAAAAAG
GGAATAAGGGCGACACGGAAATGTTGAATACTCATACTCTTCCTTTTTCAATATTATTGAAGCATTTATC
AGGGTTATTGTCTCATGAGCGGATACATATTTGAATGTATTTAGAAAAATAAACAAATAGGGGTTCCGCG
CACATTTCCCCGAAAAGTGCCACCTAAATTGTAAGCGTTAATATTTTGTTAAAATTCGCGTTAAATTTTT
GTTAAATCAGCTCATTTTTTAACCAATAGGCCGAAATCGGCAAAATCCCTTATAAATCAAAAGAATAGAC
CGAGATAGGGT
[37 nt withheld, positions 8062-8098]
AAAGAACGTGGACTCCAACGTCAAAGG
[49 nt withheld, positions 8126-8174]
T
[91 nt withheld, positions 8176-8266]
G
[124 nt withheld, positions 8268-8391]
CCCATTCGCCATTCAGGCTGCGCAACTGTTGGGAAGGGCGATCGGTGCGGGCCTCTTCGCTATTACGCCA
GCTGGCGAAAGGGGGATGTGCTGCAAGGCGATTAAGTTGGGTAACGCCAGGGTTTTCCCAGTCACGACGT
TGTAAAACGACGGCCAGTGAGCGCGCGTAATACGACTCACTATAGGGCGAATTGACTAGTACATAACTTA
CGGTAAATGGCCCGCCTGGCTGACCGCCCAACGACCCCCGCCCATTGAC
Features (pLannotate 1.2.2; 28 found; start..end, strand, type, name):
    242..441     +  promoter       CMV promoter: human cytomegalovirus (CMV) immediate early promoter
    459..639     +  LTR            5' LTR (truncated): truncated 5' long terminal repeat (LTR) from HIV-1
    686..811     +  misc_feature   HIV-1 Ψ: packaging signal of human immunodeficiency virus type 1
    795..1133    +  CDS            HIV-1 gag (fragment): gag protein from human immunodeficiency virus 1; gag
   1310..1543    +  misc_feature   RRE: The Rev response element (RRE) of HIV-1 allows for Rev-dependent mRNA export from the nucleus to the cytoplasm.
   1920..2020    +  CDS            Rev (fragment): human immunodeficiency virus 1 (HIV-1) Rev protein; rev; enhances nuclear export of unspliced and incompletely spliced viral mRNAs
   2070..2187    +  misc_feature   cPPT/CTS: central polypurine tract and central termination sequence of HIV-1
   2262..2502    +  promoter       U6 promoter: RNA polymerase III promoter for human U6 snRNA
   2549..2616    +  misc_RNA       tracrRNA (fragment): trans-activating CRISPR RNA for the Streptococcus pyogenes CRISPR/Cas9 system
   2639..3138    +  promoter       PGK promoter: mouse phosphoglycerate kinase 1 promoter
   3178..3774    +  CDS            PuroR (fragment): puromycin N-acetyltransferase; pac from Streptomyces; confers resistance to puromycin
   3847..4545    +  CDS            TagBFP: TagBFP is a basic (constitutively fluorescent) blue fluorescent protein published in 2008, derived from Entacmaea quadricolor. It is reported to be a very rapidly-maturing monomer with very low acid sensitivity.
   4557..5143    +  misc_feature   WPRE: woodchuck hepatitis virus posttranscriptional regulatory element
   5137..5283    +  CDS            nef (fragment): NEF_HV1LA - Experimental evidence at protein level: Swiss-Prot protein existence level 1. Extracellular Nef protein targets CD4(+) T-lymphocytes for apoptosis by interacting with CXCR4 surface receptors. From Human immunodeficiency virus type 1 group M subtype B (isolate Lai) (HIV-1).
   5291..5469    +  LTR            5' LTR (truncated): truncated 5' long terminal repeat (LTR) from HIV-1
   5495..5606    +  polyA_signal   bGH poly(A) signal: bovine growth hormone polyadenylation signal
   5745..5763    -  promoter       T3 promoter: promoter for bacteriophage T3 RNA polymerase
   5808..5824    -  protein_bind   lac operator: The lac repressor binds to the lac operator to inhibit transcription in E. coli. This inhibition can be relieved by adding lactose or isopropyl-β-D-thiogalactopyranoside (IPTG). lac repressor encoded by lacI
   5832..5862    -  promoter       lac promoter: promoter for the E. coli lac operon
   5877..5898    -  protein_bind   CAP binding site: CAP binding activates transcription in the presence of cAMP. E. coli catabolite activator protein
   5911..6003    -  CDS            lacI (fragment): lac repressor; lacI; The lac repressor binds to the lac operator to inhibit transcription in E. coli. This inhibition can be relieved by adding lactose or isopropyl-β-D-thiogalactopyranoside (IPTG).
   6186..6774    -  rep_origin     ori: high-copy-number ColE1/pMB1/pBR322/pUC origin of replication
   6945..7805    -  CDS            AmpR: β-lactamase; bla; confers resistance to ampicillin, carbenicillin, and related antibiotics
   7806..7910    -  promoter       AmpR promoter: bla
   7963..8391    -  rep_origin     f1 ori (sequence partly withheld): f1 bacteriophage origin of replication; arrow indicates direction of (+) strand synthesis
   8396..8551    -  CDS            lacZα (fragment): LacZα fragment of β-galactosidase; lacZ fragment
   8559..8577    +  promoter       T7 promoter: promoter for bacteriophage T7 RNA polymerase
   8591..241     +  enhancer       CMV enhancer (across the origin): human cytomegalovirus immediate early enhancer
