[The description below was written by a language model from this plasmid's Addgene catalogue record and pLannotate feature annotations shown in this document.]
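Description:
pKLV2-U6gRNA5(hXIAP_1k)-PGKpuro2ABFP-W is a lentiviral CRISPR guide RNA vector of about 8.65 kb, built on the pKLV2-U6gRNA5(BbsI)-PGKpuro2ABFP-W backbone and carrying a single guide directed against the human XIAP gene (also known as BIRC4). It is propagated in E. coli through a high-copy ColE1/pUC-type origin with ampicillin resistance, and it also carries an f1 origin. The recorded growth strain is a recombination-reduced one, as is common for plasmids with repeated LTRs.

The viral portion has a chimeric 5′ end in which the CMV enhancer and promoter drive a truncated HIV-1 LTR. This is followed by the Ψ packaging signal with a gag fragment, the RRE for Rev-dependent export of the genomic RNA, and the cPPT/CTS. A second truncated LTR and a bGH polyadenylation signal close the transfer cassette.

Between these elements sit two expression units. A human U6 RNA polymerase III promoter transcribes the XIAP-targeting spacer, which was inserted at BbsI sites destroyed during cloning and is fused to a Streptococcus pyogenes Cas9 guide scaffold. Downstream, a mouse PGK promoter drives puromycin N-acetyltransferase linked to TagBFP; the construct name indicates a 2A peptide link, although it is not annotated in the feature table. A WPRE follows to enhance expression of this transcript.

Transduced cells can therefore be selected with puromycin and tracked or sorted by blue fluorescence. No Cas9 is encoded, so the nuclease must be supplied separately. The construct is intended for disrupting XIAP in human cells, and the associated study concerns apoptosis pathway dependency and drug sensitivity in oral squamous cell carcinoma.
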