Addgene plasmid #208420: pKLV2-U6gRNA5(hXIAP_1k)-PGKpuro2ABFP-W
Purpose: Lentiviral gRNA plasmid targeting human XIAP gene, co-expression of BFP tag
Depositing lab: Sok Ching Cheong. Depositing organization: Cancer Research Malaysia. Publication: High TNF and NF-kappaB Pathway Dependency Are Associated with AZD5582 Sensitivity in OSCC via CASP8-Dependent Apoptosis. Chai AWY, Tan YH, Ooi S, Yee PS, Yee SM, Lightfoot H, Barthorpe S, Garnett MJ, Cheong SC. Cancer Res Commun. 2024 Nov 1;4(11):2919-2932. doi: 10.1158/2767-9764.CRC-24-0136. PubMed 39360810.
Backbone
  Vector backbone: pKLV2-U6gRNA5(BbsI)-PGKpuro2ABFP-W
  Backbone size w/o insert (bp): 8648
  Vector type: Mammalian Expression, Lentiviral, CRISPR
  Selectable markers: Puromycin ; BFP
Growth in bacteria
  Bacterial resistance: Ampicillin, 100 μg/mL
  Growth temperature: 37°C
  Growth strain: NEB Stable
  Copy number: Unknown
Gene/Insert
  Gene/Insert name: XIAP
  gRNA/shRNA sequence: GCCAGAATTTGTAGACTGCG
  Species: H. sapiens (human)
  Mutation: N/A
  Entrez Gene: XIAP (a.k.a. API3, BIRC4, IAP-3, ILP1, MIHA, XLP2, hIAP-3, hIAP3)
  Promoter: human U6
  Cloning method: Restriction Enzyme; 5′ cloning site BbsI (destroyed during cloning); 3′ cloning site BbsI (destroyed during cloning)
  Sequencing primers: 5′ AGATAATTAGAATTAATTTGACTG
Terms and licenses: Academic/Nonprofit Terms; Industry Terms: Not Available to Industry
Depositor comments: Used BbsI enzyme to clone in gRNA targeting gene of interest.
How to cite: pKLV2-U6gRNA5(hXIAP_1k)-PGKpuro2ABFP-W was a gift from Sok Ching Cheong (Addgene plasmid # 208420 ; http://n2t.net/addgene:208420 ; RRID:Addgene_208420)
